>Addgene plasmid #215748 | MBD-IFP2.0C | addgene full sequence | sequence record 429612 | Addgene NGS Result
CCACCTGACGTCGACGGATCGGGAGATCTCCCGATCCCCTATGGTGCACTCTCAGTACAATCTGCTCTGA
TGCCGCATAGTTAAGCCAGTATCTGCTCCCTGCTTGTGTGTTGGAGGTCGCTGAGTAGTGCGCGAGCAAA
ATTTAAGCTACAACAAGGCAAGGCTTGACCGACAATTGCATGAAGAATCTGCTTAGGGTTAGGCGTTTTG
CGCTGCTTCGCGATGTACGGGCCAGATATACGCGTTGACATTGATTATTGACTAGTTATTAATAGTAATC
AATTACGGGGTCATTAGTTCATAGCCCATATATGGAGTTCCGCGTTACATAACTTACGGTAAATGGCCCG
CCTGGCTGACCGCCCAACGACCCCCGCCCATTGACGTCAATAATGACGTATGTTCCCATAGTAACGCCAA
TAGGGACTTTCCATTGACGTCAATGGGTGGAGTATTTACGATAAACTGCCCACTTGGCAGTACATCAAGT
GTATCATATGCCAAGTACGCCCCCTATTGACGTCAATGACGGTAAATGGCCCGCCTGGCATTATGCCCAG
TACATGACCTTATGGGACTTTCCTACTTGGCAGTACATCTACGTATTAGTCATCGCTATTACCATGGTGA
TGCGGTTTTGGCAGTACATCAATGGGCGTGGATAGCGGTTTGACTCACGGGGATTTCCAAGTCTCCACCC
CATTGACGTCAATGGGAGTTTGTTTTGGCACCAAAATCAACGGGACTTTCCAAAATGTCGTAACAACTCC
GCCCCATTGACGCAAATGGGCGGTAGGCGTGTACGGTGGGAGGTCTATATAAGCAGAGCTCTCTGGCTAA
CTAGAGAACCCACTGCTTACTGGCTTATCGAAATTAATACGACTCACTATAGGGAGACCCAAGCTTCTCG
GGCCCAATAATCATTTTATTTTGACTGATAGTGACCTGTTCGTTGCAACAAATTGATGAGCAATGCTTTT
TTATAATGGACTATAAGGACCACGACGGAGACTACAAGGATCATGATATTGATTACAAAGACGATGACGA
TAAGATGGCTGAGGACTGGCTGGACTGCCCGGCCCTGGGCCCTGGCTGGAAGCGCCGCGAAGTCTTTCGC
AAGTCAGGGGCCACCTGTGGACGCTCAGACACCTATTACCAGAGCCCCACAGGAGACAGGATCCGAAGCA
AAGTTGAGCTGACTCGATACCTGGGCCCTGCGTGTGATCTCACCCTCTTCGACTTCAAACAAGGCATCTT
GTGCTATCCAGCCCCCAAGGCCCATCCCGTGGCGGTTGCCAGCAAGAAGCGAAAGAAGCCTTCAAGGCCA
GCCAAGACTCGGAAACGTCAGGTTGGACCCCAGAGTGGTGAGGTCAGGAAGGAGGCCCCGATCGATGGTG
GCGGTGGCTCTGGAGGTGGTGGGTCCTCCGGAGACTCTATTGGACCCCACGCTCTGAGAAATGCAATGTT
CGCTCTGGAGAGTGCTCCTAATCTCCGGGCACTGGCTGAAGTCGCAACCCAAACAGTCCGGGAACTGTCA
GGTTTCGACCGGGTGATGCTGTACAAGTTTGCACCAGACGCAACAGGAGAGGTTATTGCCGAAGCAAGGC
GCGAGGGCATGCAGGCTTACCTCGGGCATAGGTTTCCCGCATCCACCACCCCTGCACAAGCTAGGGCCCT
CTACACAAGACACCTGCTCCGGCTGACCGCAGACACCAGGGCTGCAGCAGTGCCCCTCGACCCCGTGCTG
AATCCCCAGACAAATGCTCCTACACCTCTGGGCGGAGCTGTCCTCAGAGCTACATCCCCAATGCACATGC
AGTACCTGAGGAATATGGGAGTGGGCTCCTCCCTGAGCGTCAGCGTCGTGGTCGGCGGCCAGCTGTGGGG
ACTGATTGTCTGCCACCATCAGACACCCTACGTGCTGCCACCCGATCTGCGGACCACCCTGGAGTATCTG
GGGAGGCTCCTGTCCCTGCAGGTGCAGAGGAAAGAAGCCTAATAATCTAGAGGGCCCTATTCTATAGTGT
CACCTAAATGCTAGAGCTCGCTGATCAGCCTCGACTGTGCCTTCTAGTTGCCAGCCATCTGTTGTTTGCC
CCTCCCCCGTGCCTTCCTTGACCCTGGAAGGTGCCACTCCCACTGTCCTTTCCTAATAAAATGAGGAAAT
TGCATCGCATTGTCTGAGTAGGTGTCATTCTATTCTGGGGGGTGGGGTGGGGCAGGACAGCAAGGGGGAG
GATTGGGAAGACAATAGCAGGCATGCTGGGGATGCGGTGGGCTCTATGGCTTCTGAGGCGGAAAGAACCA
GCTGGGGCTCTAGGGGGTATCCCC
[124 nt withheld, positions 2335-2458]
C
[91 nt withheld, positions 2460-2550]
A
[49 nt withheld, positions 2552-2600]
CCTTTGACGTTGGAGTCCACGTTCTTT
[37 nt withheld, positions 2628-2664]
ACCCTATCTCGGTCTATTCTTTTGATTTATAAGGGATTTTGCCGATTTCGGCCTATTGGTTAAAAAATGA
GCTGATTTAACAAAAATTTAACGCGAATTAATTCTGTGGAATGTGTGTCAGTTAGGGTGTGGAAAGTCCC
CAGGCTCCCCAGCAGGCAGAAGTATGCAAAGCATGCATCTCAATTAGTCAGCAACCAGGTGTGGAAAGTC
CCCAGGCTCCCCAGCAGGCAGAAGTATGCAAAGCATGCATCTCAATTAGTCAGCAACCATAGTCCCGCCC
CTAACTCCGCCCATCCCGCCCCTAACTCCGCCCAGTTCCGCCCATTCTCCGCCCCATGGCTGACTAATTT
TTTTTATTTATGCAGAGGCCGAGGCCGCCTCTGCCTCTGAGCTATTCCAGAAGTAGTGAGGAGGCTTTTT
TGGAGGCCTAGGCTTTTGCAAAAAGCTCCCGGGAGCTTGTATATCCATTTTCGGATCTGATCAAGAGACA
GGATGAGGATCGTTTCGCATGATTGAACAAGATGGATTGCACGCAGGTTCTCCGGCCGCTTGGGTGGAGA
GGCTATTCGGCTATGACTGGGCACAACAGACAATCGGCTGCTCTGATGCCGCCGTGTTCCGGCTGTCAGC
GCAGGGGCGCCCGGTTCTTTTTGTCAAGACCGACCTGTCCGGTGCCCTGAATGAACTGCAGGACGAGGCA
GCGCGGCTATCGTGGCTGGCCACGACGGGCGTTCCTTGCGCAGCTGTGCTCGACGTTGTCACTGAAGCGG
GAAGGGACTGGCTGCTATTGGGCGAAGTGCCGGGGCAGGATCTCCTGTCATCTCACCTTGCTCCTGCCGA
GAAAGTATCCATCATGGCTGATGCAATGCGGCGGCTGCATACGCTTGATCCGGCTACCTGCCCATTCGAC
CACCAAGCGAAACATCGCATCGAGCGAGCACGTACTCGGATGGAAGCCGGTCTTGTCGATCAGGATGATC
TGGACGAAGAGCATCAGGGGCTCGCGCCAGCCGAACTGTTCGCCAGGCTCAAGGCGCGCATGCCCGACGG
CGAGGATCTCGTCGTGACCCATGGCGATGCCTGCTTGCCGAATATCATGGTGGAAAATGGCCGCTTTTCT
GGATTCATCGACTGTGGCCGGCTGGGTGTGGCGGACCGCTATCAGGACATAGCGTTGGCTACCCGTGATA
TTGCTGAAGAGCTTGGCGGCGAATGGGCTGACCGCTTCCTCGTGCTTTACGGTATCGCCGCTCCCGATTC
GCAGCGCATCGCCTTCTATCGCCTTCTTGACGAGTTCTTCTGAGCGGGACTCTGGGGTTCGAAATGACCG
ACCAAGCGACGCCCAACCTGCCATCACGAGATTTCGATTCCACCGCCGCCTTCTATGAAAGGTTGGGCTT
CGGAATCGTTTTCCGGGACGCCGGCTGGATGATCCTCCAGCGCGGGGATCTCATGCTGGAGTTCTTCGCC
CACCCCAACTTGTTTATTGCAGCTTATAATGGTTACAAATAAAGCAATAGCATCACAAATTTCACAAATA
AAGCATTTTTTTCACTGCATTCTAGTTGTGGTTTGTCCAAACTCATCAATGTATCTTATCATGTCTGTAT
ACCGTCGACCTCTAGCTAGAGCTTGGCGTAATCATGGTCATAGCTGTTTCCTGTGTGAAATTGTTATCCG
CTCACAATTCCACACAACATACGAGCCGGAAGCATAAAGTGTAAAGCCTGGGGTGCCTAATGAGTGAGCT
AACTCACATTAATTGCGTTGCGCTCACTGCCCGCTTTCCAGTCGGGAAACCTGTCGTGCCAGCTGCATTA
ATGAATCGGCCAACGCGCGGGGAGAGGCGGTTTGCGTATTGGGCGCTCTTCCGCTTCCTCGCTCACTGAC
TCGCTGCGCTCGGTCGTTCGGCTGCGGCGAGCGGTATCAGCTCACTCAAAGGCGGTAATACGGTTATCCA
CAGAATCAGGGGATAACGCAGGAAAGAACATGTGAGCAAAAGGCCAGCAAAAGGCCAGGAACCGTAAAAA
GGCCGCGTTGCTGGCGTTTTTCCATAGGCTCCGCCCCCCTGACGAGCATCACAAAAATCGACGCTCAAGT
CAGAGGTGGCGAAACCCGACAGGACTATAAAGATACCAGGCGTTTCCCCCTGGAAGCTCCCTCGTGCGCT
CTCCTGTTCCGACCCTGCCGCTTACCGGATACCTGTCCGCCTTTCTCCCTTCGGGAAGCGTGGCGCTTTC
TCATAGCTCACGCTGTAGGTATCTCAGTTCGGTGTAGGTCGTTCGCTCCAAGCTGGGCTGTGTGCACGAA
CCCCCCGTTCAGCCCGACCGCTGCGCCTTATCCGGTAACTATCGTCTTGAGTCCAACCCGGTAAGACACG
ACTTATCGCCACTGGCAGCAGCCACTGGTAACAGGATTAGCAGAGCGAGGTATGTAGGCGGTGCTACAGA
GTTCTTGAAGTGGTGGCCTAACTACGGCTACACTAGAAGAACAGTATTTGGTATCTGCGCTCTGCTGAAG
CCAGTTACCTTCGGAAAAAGAGTTGGTAGCTCTTGATCCGGCAAACAAACCACCGCTGGTAGCGGTGGTT
TTTTTGTTTGCAAGCAGCAGATTACGCGCAGAAAAAAAGGATCTCAAGAAGATCCTTTGATCTTTTCTAC
GGGGTCTGACGCTCAGTGGAACGAAAACTCACGTTAAGGGATTTTGGTCATGAGATTATCAAAAAGGATC
TTCACCTAGATCCTTTTAAATTAAAAATGAAGTTTTAAATCAATCTAAAGTATATATGAGTAAACTTGGT
CTGACAGTTACCAATGCTTAATCAGTGAGGCACCTATCTCAGCGATCTGTCTATTTCGTTCATCCATAGT
TGCCTGACTCCCCGTCGTGTAGATAACTACGATACGGGAGGGCTTACCATCTGGCCCCAGTGCTGCAATG
ATACCGCGAGACCCACGCTCACCGGCTCCAGATTTATCAGCAATAAACCAGCCAGCCGGAAGGGCCGAGC
GCAGAAGTGGTCCTGCAACTTTATCCGCCTCCATCCAGTCTATTAATTGTTGCCGGGAAGCTAGAGTAAG
TAGTTCGCCAGTTAATAGTTTGCGCAACGTTGTTGCCATTGCTACAGGCATCGTGGTGTCACGCTCGTCG
TTTGGTATGGCTTCATTCAGCTCCGGTTCCCAACGATCAAGGCGAGTTACATGATCCCCCATGTTGTGCA
AAAAAGCGGTTAGCTCCTTCGGTCCTCCGATCGTTGTCAGAAGTAAGTTGGCCGCAGTGTTATCACTCAT
GGTTATGGCAGCACTGCATAATTCTCTTACTGTCATGCCATCCGTAAGATGCTTTTCTGTGACTGGTGAG
TACTCAACCAAGTCATTCTGAGAATAGTGTATGCGGCGACCGAGTTGCTCTTGCCCGGCGTCAATACGGG
ATAATACCGCGCCACATAGCAGAACTTTAAAAGTGCTCATCATTGGAAAACGTTCTTCGGGGCGAAAACT
CTCAAGGATCTTACCGCTGTTGAGATCCAGTTCGATGTAACCCACTCGTGCACCCAACTGATCTTCAGCA
TCTTTTACTTTCACCAGCGTTTCTGGGTGAGCAAAAACAGGAAGGCAAAATGCCGCAAAAAAGGGAATAA
GGGCGACACGGAAATGTTGAATACTCATACTCTTCCTTTTTCAATATTATTGAAGCATTTATCAGGGTTA
TTGTCTCATGAGCGGATACATATTTGAATGTATTTAGAAAAATAAACAAATAGGGGTTCCGCGCACATTT
CCCCGAAAAGTG
Features (pLannotate 1.2.2; 23 found; start..end, strand, type, name):
     40..92      -  misc_feature   bom (fragment): basis of mobility region from pBR322
    247..626     +  enhancer       CMV enhancer: human cytomegalovirus immediate early enhancer
    627..830     +  promoter       CMV promoter: human cytomegalovirus (CMV) immediate early promoter
    826..859     +  LTR            5' LTR (truncated) (fragment): truncated 5' long terminal repeat (LTR) from HIV-1
    875..893     +  promoter       T7 promoter: promoter for bacteriophage T7 RNA polymerase
    916..988     +  protein_bind   attL3 (fragment): mutant version of attL; recombination site for the Gateway® LR reaction LR Clonase™
   1055..1396    +  CDS            MBD1 (fragment): MBD1_HUMAN - Also known as CXXC3, PCM1. Experimental evidence at protein level: Swiss-Prot protein existence level 1. Transcriptional repressor that binds CpG islands in promoters where the DNA is methylated at position 5 of cytosine within CpG dinucleotides. Binding is abolished by the presence of 7-mG that is produced by DNA damage by methylmethanesulfonate (MMS). Acts as transcriptional repressor and plays a role in gene silencing by recruiting ATF7IP, which in turn recruits factors such as the histone methyltransferase SETDB1. Probably forms a complex with SETDB1 and ATF7IP that represses
   1433..2000    +  CDS            IFP2.0 (fragment): bacteriophytochrome-based monomeric infrared fluorescent protein (Yu et al., 2014)
   2021..2039    -  promoter       SP6 promoter: promoter for bacteriophage SP6 RNA polymerase
   2065..2289    +  polyA_signal   bGH poly(A) signal: bovine growth hormone polyadenylation signal
   2293..2314    +  promoter       SV40 promoter (fragment): SV40 enhancer and early promoter
   2335..2763    +  rep_origin     f1 ori (sequence partly withheld): f1 bacteriophage origin of replication; arrow indicates direction of (+) strand synthesis
   2777..3106    +  promoter       SV40 promoter: SV40 enhancer and early promoter
   3173..3964    +  CDS            neo: KKA2_KLEPN - Also known as kan, nptII. Experimental evidence at protein level: Swiss-Prot protein existence level 1. Resistance to kanamycin, neomycin, paromomycin, ribostamycin, butirosin and gentamicin B. From Klebsiella pneumoniae.
   3988..4146    +  CDS            ble (fragment): BLE_KLEPN - Experimental evidence at protein level: Swiss-Prot protein existence level 1. Binding protein with a strong affinity to the bleomycin family of antibiotics. Binds to CL990; an antimitotic-antibiotic compound. From Klebsiella pneumoniae.
   4141..4262    +  polyA_signal   SV40 poly(A) signal: SV40 polyadenylation signal
   4335..4351    -  protein_bind   lac operator: The lac repressor binds to the lac operator to inhibit transcription in E. coli. This inhibition can be relieved by adding lactose or isopropyl-β-D-thiogalactopyranoside (IPTG). lac repressor encoded by lacI
   4359..4389    -  promoter       lac promoter: promoter for the E. coli lac operon
   4404..4425    -  protein_bind   CAP binding site: CAP binding activates transcription in the presence of cAMP. E. coli catabolite activator protein
   4438..4530    -  CDS            lacI (fragment): lac repressor; lacI; The lac repressor binds to the lac operator to inhibit transcription in E. coli. This inhibition can be relieved by adding lactose or isopropyl-β-D-thiogalactopyranoside (IPTG).
   4713..5301    -  rep_origin     ori: high-copy-number ColE1/pMB1/pBR322/pUC origin of replication
   5472..6332    -  CDS            AmpR: β-lactamase; bla; confers resistance to ampicillin, carbenicillin, and related antibiotics
   6333..6437    -  promoter       AmpR promoter: bla
