[The description below was written by a language model from this plasmid's Addgene catalogue record and pLannotate feature annotations shown in this document.]
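Description:
MBD-IFP2.0C is a pcDNA3-based mammalian expression plasmid of about 6.5 kb that encodes the methyl-CpG binding domain (MBD) of human MBD1 fused to the C-terminal fragment of the infrared fluorescent protein IFP2.0. It is maintained in E. coli through a high-copy ColE1/pUC-type origin and an ampicillin resistance gene (β-lactamase with its own promoter). An f1 origin is also present. For selection in mammalian cells, the backbone carries a neomycin phosphotransferase cassette driven by the SV40 enhancer/early promoter and terminated by an SV40 polyadenylation signal, which confers G418 resistance.

The expression cassette uses the human CMV immediate early enhancer and promoter, followed by a T7 promoter and a residual fragment of a Gateway attL-type site. The annotated MBD1 fragment comes next, then the partial IFP2.0 coding sequence on the same strand just downstream, and the unit ends at the bovine growth hormone polyadenylation signal. An SP6 promoter sits in reverse orientation after the insert. According to the record, the construct was made by Gibson cloning from an earlier MBD–mVenusC plasmid, with the split mVenus fragment replaced by IFP2.0C.

The plasmid serves as the 5-methylcytosine detector module of BiAD (bimolecular anchor detector) sensors. The MBD domain binds methylated CpG DNA, and the IFP2.0C half is expected to fluoresce only after complementation with a matching N-terminal IFP2.0 fragment, which would be supplied on a separate construct not described in this record. This split-reporter design supports locus-specific readout of DNA methylation in single cells. The infrared reporter fits the dual-colour sensor format named in the associated publication title.
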