Addgene plasmid #215748: MBD-IFP2.0C
Purpose: Expresses MBD1 MBD domain fused to C-terminal part of IFP2.0 for 5mC detection in BiAD sensors
Depositing lab: Albert Jeltsch. Depositing organization: Universitaet Stuttgart. Publication: Modular dual-color BiAD sensors for locus-specific readout of epigenome modifications in single cells. Kohler AR, Hausser J, Harsch A, Bernhardt S, Haussermann L, Brenner LM, Lungu C, Olayioye MA, Bashtrykov P, Jeltsch A. Cell Rep Methods. 2024 Mar 26:100739. doi: 10.1016/j.crmeth.2024.100739. PubMed 38554702.
Backbone
  Vector backbone: pcDNA3
  Vector type: Mammalian Expression
  Selectable markers: Neomycin (select with G418)
Growth in bacteria
  Bacterial resistance: Ampicillin, 100 μg/mL
  Growth temperature: 37°C
  Growth strain: DH5alpha
  Copy number: Unknown
Gene/Insert
  Gene/Insert name: IFP2.0C
  Promoter: CMV
  Cloning method: Gibson Cloning
  Sequencing primers: 5′ CGCAAATGGGCGGTAGGCGTG
Resource information
  A portion of this plasmid was derived from a plasmid made by: The vector containing the MBD domain of MBD1 was created in Lungu et al. 2017 (Addgene Plasmid #191393). mVenusC was replaced with IFP2.0C.
Terms and licenses: Academic/Nonprofit Terms; Industry Terms: Not Available to Industry
How to cite: MBD-IFP2.0C was a gift from Albert Jeltsch (Addgene plasmid # 215748 ; http://n2t.net/addgene:215748 ; RRID:Addgene_215748)
